>Addgene plasmid #138096 | pYPQ131-STU-Lb | addgene full sequence | sequence record 395417 | Addgene NGS Result
CTGCATTAATGAATCGGCCAACGCGCGGGGAGAGGCGGTTTGCGTATTGGGCGCTCTTCCGCTTCCTCGC
TCACTGACTCGCTGCGCTCGGTCGTTCGGCTGCGGCGAGCGGTATCAGCTCACTCAAAGGCGGTAATACG
GTTATCCACAGAATCAGGGGATAACGCAGGAAAGAACATGAATTAATTCTCATGTTTGACAGCTTATCAT
CGATTAGCTTTAATGCGGTAGTTTATCACAGTTAAATTGCTAACGCAGTCAGGCACCGTGTATGAAATCT
AACAATGCGCTCATCGTCATCCTCGGCACCGTCACCCTGGATGCTGTAGGCATAGGCTTGGTTATGCCGG
TACTGCCGGGCCTCTTGCGGGATATCGTCCATTCCGACAGCATCGCCAGTCACTATGGCGTGCTGCTAGC
GCTATATGCGTTGATGCAATTTCTATGCGCACCCGTTCTCGGAGCACTGTCCGACCGCTTTGGCCGCCGC
CCAGTCCTGCTCGCTTCGCTACTTGGAGCCACTATCGACTACGCGATCATGGCGACCACACCCGTCCTGT
GGATTCTCTACGCCGGACGCATCGTGGCCGGCATCACCGGCGCCACAGGTGCGGTTGCTGGCGCCTATAT
CGCCGACATCACCGATGGGGAAGATCGGGCTCGCCACTTCGGGCTCATGAGCGCTTGTTTCGGCGTGGGT
ATGGTGGCAGGCCCCGTGGCCGGGGGACTGTTGGGCGCCATCTCCTTACATGCACCATTCCTTGCGGCGG
CGGTGCTCAACGGCCTCAACCTACTACTGGGCTGCTTCCTAATGCAGGAGTCGCATAAGGGAGAGCGCCG
ACCCATGCCCTTGAGAGCCTTCAACCCAGTCAGCTCCTTCCGGTGGGCGCGGGGCATGACTATCGTCGCC
GCACTTATGACTGTCTTCTTTATCATGCAACTCGTAGGACAGGTGCCGGCAGCGCTCTGGGTCATTTTCG
GCGAGGACCGCTTTCGCTGGAGCGCGACGATGATCGGCCTGTCGCTTGCGGTATTCGGAATCTTGCACGC
CCTCGCTCAAGCCTTCGTCACTGGTCCCGCCACCAAACGTTTCGGCGAGAAGCAGGCCATTATCGCCGGC
ATGGCGGCCGACGCGCTGGGCTACGTCTTGCTGGCGTTCGCGACGCGAGGCTGGATGGCCTTCCCCATTA
TGATTCTTCTCGCTTCCGGCGGCATCGGGATGCCCGCGTTGCAGGCCATGCTGTCCAGGCAGGTAGATGA
CGACCATCAGGGACAGCTTCAAGGATCGCTCGCGGCTCTTACCAGCCTAACTTCGATCATTGGACCGCTG
ATCGTCACGGCGATTTATGCCGCCTCGGCGAGCACATGGAACGGGTTGGCATGGATTGTAGGCGCCGCCC
TATACCTTGTCTGCCTCCCCGCGTTGCGTCGCGGTGCATGGAGCCGGGCCACCTCGACCTGAATGGAAGC
CGGCGGCACCTCGCTAACGGATTCACCACTCCAAGAATTGGAGCCAATCAATTCTTGCGGAGAACTGTGA
ATGCGCAAACCAACCCTTGATCGGGGAAGAACAGTATGTCGAGCTATTTTTTGACTTACTGGGGATCAAG
CCTGATTGGGAGAAAATAAAATATCCCCTATAGTGAGTCGTATTACATGGTCATAGCTGTTTCCTGGCAG
CTCTGGCCCGTGTCTCAAAATCTCTGATGTTACATTGCACAAGATAAAAATATATCATCATGCCTCCTCT
AGAGGTCTCGCTATAAATTACTGATGAGTCCGTGAGGACGAAACGAGTAAGCTCGTCTAATTTCTACTAA
GTGTAGATGAGACGGAGCTCAGTCTGACCGCGGCGTCTCTGGCCGGCATGGTCCCAGCCTCCTCGCTGGC
GCCGGCTGGGCAACATGCTTCGGCATGGCGAATGGGACCATGGGAGACCCTCGAGCCACCCATGACCAAA
ATCCCTTAACGTGAGTTACGCGTCGTTCCACTGAGCGTCAGACCCCGTAGAAAAGATCAAAGGATCTTCT
TGAGATCCTTTTTTTCTGCGCGTAATCTGCTGCTTGCAAACAAAAAAACCACCGCTACCAGCGGTGGTTT
GTTTGCCGGATCAAGAGCTACCAACTCTTTTTCCGAAGGTAACTGGCTTCAGCAGAGCGCAGATACCAAA
TACTGTTCTTCTAGTGTAGCCGTAGTTAGGCCACCACTTCAAGAACTCTGTAGCACCGCCTACATACCTC
GCTCTGCTAATCCTGTTACCAGTGGCTGCTGCCAGTGGCGATAAGTCGTGTCTTACCGGGTTGGACTCAA
GACGATAGTTACCGGATAAGGCGCAGCGGTCGGGCTGAACGGGGGGTTCGTGCACACAGCCCAGCTTGGA
GCGAACGACCTACACCGAACTGAGATACCTACAGCGTGAGCTATGAGAAAGCGCCACGCTTCCCGAAGGG
AGAAAGGCGGACAGGTATCCGGTAAGCGGCAGGGTCGGAACAGGAGAGCGCACGAGGGAGCTTCCAGGGG
GAAACGCCTGGTATCTTTATAGTCCTGTCGGGTTTCGCCACCTCTGACTTGAGCGTCGATTTTTGTGATG
CTCGTCAGGGGGGCGGAGCCTATGGAAAAACGCCAGCAACGCGGCCTTTTTACGGTTCCTGGCCTTTTGC
TGGCCTTTTGCTCACATGTTCTTTCCTGCGTTATCCCCTGATTCTGTGGATAACCGTATTACCGCCTTTG
AGTGAGCTGATACCGCTCGCCGCAGCCGAACGACCGAGCGCAGCGAGTCAGTGAGCGAGGAAGCGGAAGA
GCGCCCAATACGCAAACCGCCTCTCCCCGCGCGTTGGCCGATTCATTAATGCAGCTGGCACGACAGGTTT
CCCGACTGGAAAGCGGGCAGTGAGCGCAACGCAATTAATACGCGTACCGCTAGCCAGGAAGAGTTTGTAG
AAACGCAAAAAGGCCATCCGTCAGGATGGCCTTCTGCTTAGTTTGATGCCTGGCAGTTTATGGCGGGCGT
CCTGCCCGCCACCCTCCGGGCCGTTGCTTCACAACGTTCAAATCCGCTCCCGGCGGATTTGTCCTACTCA
GGAGAGCGTTCACCGACAAACAACAGATAAAACGAAAGGCCCAGTCTTCCGACTGAGCCTTTCGTTTTAT
TTGATGCCTGGCAGTTCCCTACTCTCGCGTT
Features (pLannotate 1.2.2; 11 found; start..end, strand, type, name):
      1..54      -  CDS            lacI (fragment): lac repressor; lacI; The lac repressor binds to the lac operator to inhibit transcription in E. coli. This inhibition can be relieved by adding lactose or isopropyl-β-D-thiogalactopyranoside (IPTG).
     56..180     -  rep_origin     RSF ori (fragment): Plasmids containing the RSF 1030 origin of replication can be propagated in E. coli cells that contain additional plasmids with compatible origins.
    196..224     +  promoter       tet promoter: E. coli promoter for tetracycline efflux protein gene
    272..1462    +  CDS            TcR: tetracycline efflux protein; tet; confers resistance to tetracycline
   1560..1634    +  CDS            KanR (fragment): aminoglycoside phosphotransferase; aphA-3; confers resistance to kanamycin
   1637..1655    -  promoter       T7 promoter: promoter for bacteriophage T7 RNA polymerase
   1771..1794    +  misc_RNA       sTRSV HHRz (fragment): hammerhead ribozyme from the tobacco ringspot virus satellite RNA (Khvorova et al., 2003)
   2030..2618    +  rep_origin     ori: high-copy-number ColE1/pMB1/pBR322/pUC origin of replication
   2801..2893    +  CDS            lacI (fragment): lac repressor; lacI; The lac repressor binds to the lac operator to inhibit transcription in E. coli. This inhibition can be relieved by adding lactose or isopropyl-β-D-thiogalactopyranoside (IPTG).
   2948..2975    -  terminator     rrnB T2 terminator: transcription terminator T2 from the E. coli rrnB gene
   3107..3150    +  terminator     rrnB T1 terminator: Escherichia coli rrnB; transcription terminator T1 from the E. coli rrnB gene
