[The description below was written by a language model from this plasmid's Addgene catalogue record and pLannotate feature annotations shown in this document.]
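Description:
pYPQ131-STU-Lb is a small (about 3.2 kb) empty Golden Gate entry vector built on the pYPQ131A backbone and classed as a plant expression/CRISPR plasmid. It is designed to receive the first crRNA in a multiplexed array for LbCas12a. It is maintained in E. coli through a high-copy ColE1/pUC-type origin and selected with tetracycline, conferred by the tetracycline efflux protein gene (TcR) under its native tet promoter. The automated annotation also picks up short fragments of lacI, an RSF origin and a kanamycin resistance gene, along with a T7 promoter and rrnB T1 and T2 terminators. The fragments look like backbone remnants rather than functional parts, and tetracycline is the only resistance listed.

The functional payload is an LbCas12a crRNA scaffold flanked by a hammerhead (HH) ribozyme on one side and a hepatitis delta virus (HDV) ribozyme on the other. A spacer (guide) sequence is inserted by restriction enzyme-based cloning. Once transcribed as part of a longer RNA, the two self-cleaving ribozymes cut themselves away to release a crRNA with precisely defined ends, which removes the need for a dedicated small-RNA promoter for each guide. The feature table detects only a partial hammerhead ribozyme match in this region. The crRNA scaffold and HDV ribozyme are known from the catalogue description but are not annotated, and no plant promoter driving the cassette is recorded in this plasmid. The record does not define "STU" or give the downstream assembly steps. As a position-one entry module, the vector is presumably combined with companion crRNA entry vectors for multiplexed Cas12a genome editing in plants, the subject of the associated publication.
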