Addgene plasmid #138096: pYPQ131-STU-Lb
Purpose: (Empty Backbone) Golden Gate entry vector for 1st crRNA cloning with LbCas12a crRNA scaffold flanked by HH and HDV ribozymes
Depositing lab: Yiping Qi. Depositing organization: University of Maryland, College Park. Publication: Expanding the scope of plant genome engineering with Cas12a orthologs and highly multiplexable editing systems. Zhang Y, Ren Q, Tang X, Liu S, Malzahn AA, Zhou J, Wang J, Yin D, Pan C, Yuan M, Huang L, Yang H, Zhao Y, Fang Q, Zheng X, Tian L, Cheng Y, Le Y, McCoy B, Franklin L, Selengut JD, Mount SM, Que Q, Zhang Y, Qi Y. Nat Commun. 2021 Mar 29;12(1):1944. doi: 10.1038/s41467-021-22330-w. PubMed 33782402.
Backbone
  Vector backbone: pYPQ131A
  Vector type: Plant Expression, CRISPR
Growth in bacteria
  Bacterial resistance: Tetracycline, 10 μg/mL
  Growth temperature: 37°C
  Growth strain: DH5alpha
  Copy number: High Copy
Gene/Insert
  Cloning method: Restriction Enzyme
Terms and licenses: Academic/Nonprofit Terms; Industry Terms: Not Available to Industry
How to cite: pYPQ131-STU-Lb was a gift from Yiping Qi (Addgene plasmid # 138096 ; http://n2t.net/addgene:138096 ; RRID:Addgene_138096)
